>Addgene plasmid #53789 | CLIC6_pCSdest | addgene partial sequence | sequence record 94694 | CMV-F 5'-CGCAAATGGGCGGTAGGCGTG-3'
GCATGCTCGTTTAGGGAACCGCCATTCTGCCTGGGGACGTCGGAGCAAGCTTGATTTAGGTGACACTATA
GAATACAAGCTACTTGTTCTTTTTGCAGGATCCCATCGATTCGAATTCAAGGATCACAAGTTTGTACAAA
AAAGCAGGCTGGTACCGGTCCGGAATTCCCGGGATATCGTCGACCCACGCGTCCGCGGACGCGTGGGTTC
TGGTCAACCCTTGAGACCGCAGGGAACCAGCCCATCTCTTCCAAAGACTTCAAGAGGCAAGCTGAGTTCT
TTAGCCCCACACCCTGGCCTGCACAGAAGGATTGGGGTCCGGGCGCGAATTTAGGAGAAACAGGAACTCT
TGAGGAAGAACCCAAAGACCTTAAGACAGGGAAAAGGGACATAGAGTCTTGGGGCCCTCTAGATTTTGCA
TCAAGCGAAACCTTCGCTTCTAGAACCGCGAGTGGGGTGTCCTCCCGGAGGGGGCACGTCAGCCCCTGCC
CCTCACCCTGAGCAGCGTCGAGGAAGGGTGTTTTACCATGGCTGAGGCCACGGAGCCCAAGGAGGTCGCT
CCAGGTTCCCAGGGGCAACCCGAAGGTGCGACAATCGAGGGACCAGGAGAGCCAGGAGCTGCGGACCTGG
AGGGGCGGGAAGCGAGCGAGGAAGCTGCAGAGGCACCTAGGGACCTGGGGGCGGGCGTAGAGGCCAGGGC
CTCGGGGAAGGAGGAAGGAGGCTGTGGGCAGGACGAGGGAACTGGGGGAGCGCAGGCGCAGGACCCGCGC
ACCGGCCCTGAGGCCGAGACGCCGGGCGCCAGCGGAGCTCCAGGTGAAGCGGAGGCTGCGGAGCGCGA
