[The description below was written by a language model from this plasmid's Addgene catalogue record.]
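Description:
CLIC6_pCSdest is an expression plasmid built by Gateway recombination of a CLIC6 (chloride intracellular channel 6) insert into the pCSDest destination vector, a Gateway-adapted derivative of the pCS2-type backbone. The backbone is listed at about 4.1 kb without insert, and the insert at about 3.8 kb. It is catalogued as a mammalian expression vector, is maintained in E. coli as a high-copy plasmid, and is selected with ampicillin. The record lists the insert species as mouse, even though the associated study is framed around human chromosome 21 genes, so the clone may represent the mouse orthologue. The record does not clarify this, and it does not mention any epitope tag, fusion partner or reporter.

The insert sits downstream of two promoters, CMV and SP6, which give the construct two modes of use. The CMV promoter drives strong constitutive RNA polymerase II transcription after the plasmid is introduced into vertebrate cells or embryos. The SP6 phage promoter allows in vitro transcription of sense mRNA from the same template, and this is the usual route for making synthetic message for embryo microinjection. This arrangement fits the linked publication, a survey of how expression of chromosome 21 genes affects early development in zebrafish, where clones in this vector series would serve as sources of mRNA or DNA for overexpression. No annotated feature table accompanies the entry, so details such as the attB recombination scars flanking the insert, the polyadenylation signal and the exact replication origin cannot be confirmed from the record.
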