Addgene plasmid #53789: CLIC6_pCSdest
Depositing lab: Roger Reeves. Depositing organization: Johns Hopkins University and School of Medicine. Publication: Survey of Human Chromosome 21 Gene Expression Effects on Early Development in Danio rerio. Edie S, Zaghloul NA, Leitch CC, Klinedinst DK, Lebron J, Thole JF, McCallion AS, Katsanis N, Reeves RH. G3 (Bethesda). 2018 Jul 2;8(7):2215-2223. doi: 10.1534/g3.118.200144. PubMed 29760202.
Backbone
  Vector backbone: pCSDest
  Backbone manufacturer: Lawson Lab (Addgene Plasmid 22423)
  Backbone size w/o insert (bp): 4095
  Vector type: Mammalian Expression
Growth in bacteria
  Bacterial resistance: Ampicillin, 100 μg/mL
  Growth temperature: 37°C
  Growth strain: DH10B
  Copy number: High Copy
Gene/Insert
  Gene/Insert name: CLIC6
  Species: M. musculus (mouse)
  Insert size (bp): 3815
  Promoter: SP6 and CMV
  Cloning method: Gateway Cloning
  Sequencing primers: 5′ CMV-F; 3′ EBV-Rev
Terms and licenses: Academic/Nonprofit Terms; Industry Terms
How to cite: CLIC6_pCSdest was a gift from Roger Reeves (Addgene plasmid # 53789 ; http://n2t.net/addgene:53789 ; RRID:Addgene_53789)
